Addgene plasmid #69837: pEGFP-C3-PLK4-3xFLAG
Purpose: This plasmid encodes PLK4 isoform 1 with an N-terminal EGFP tag and C-terminal 3xFLAG tag
Depositing lab: Michel Bornens. Depositing organization: Institut Curie. Publication: Autophosphorylation of polo-like kinase 4 and its role in centriole duplication. Sillibourne JE, Tack F, Vloemans N, Boeckx A, Thambirajah S, Bonnet P, Ramaekers FC, Bornens M, Grand-Perret T. Mol Biol Cell. 2010 Feb 15;21(4):547-61. doi: 10.1091/mbc.E09-06-0505. Epub 2009 Dec 23. PubMed 20032307.
Backbone
  Vector backbone: pEGFP-C3
  Backbone manufacturer: Clontech
  Backbone size w/o insert (bp): 4794
  Total vector size (bp): 7704
  Vector type: Mammalian Expression
  Selectable markers: Neomycin (select with G418)
Growth in bacteria
  Bacterial resistance: Kanamycin, 50 μg/mL
  Growth temperature: 37°C
  Growth strain: DH5alpha
  Copy number: High Copy
Gene/Insert
  Gene/Insert name: PLK4
  Species: H. sapiens (human)
  Insert size (bp): 2910
  GenBank ID: NM_014264
  Entrez Gene: PLK4 (a.k.a. MCCRP2, SAK, STK18)
  Promoter: CMV
  Tag / fusion protein: EGFP (N terminal on insert); 3xFLAG tag (C terminal on insert)
  Cloning method: Restriction Enzyme; 5′ cloning site Hind III (not destroyed); 3′ cloning site Hind III (not destroyed)
  Sequencing primers: 5′ GFP 3' Fw (TTCGTGACCGCCGCCGGGATCA)
Terms and licenses: Academic/Nonprofit Terms; Industry Terms: Not Available to Industry
Depositor comments: PLK4 contains E830D compared to reference sequence NM_014264.4.
How to cite: pEGFP-C3-PLK4-3xFLAG was a gift from Michel Bornens (Addgene plasmid # 69837 ; http://n2t.net/addgene:69837 ; RRID:Addgene_69837)
