[The description below was written by a language model from this plasmid's Addgene catalogue record and pLannotate feature annotations shown in this document.]
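Description:
pEGFP-C3-PLK4-3xFLAG is a 7.7 kb mammalian expression plasmid built on the Clontech pEGFP-C3 backbone. It carries the roughly 2.9 kb coding sequence of human PLK4 isoform 1 (also known as SAK or STK18). The insert was placed into the multiple cloning site using HindIII at both ends, and both sites remain intact. The CMV immediate-early enhancer and promoter drive a single open reading frame. In it, EGFP is fused through a short linker derived from the cloning site to the N-terminus of PLK4, and a 3xFLAG epitope follows at the C-terminus. Transcripts are terminated by the SV40 polyadenylation signal. The depositor notes that the PLK4 sequence carries an E830D substitution relative to the reference transcript.

The plasmid is propagated in E. coli from a high-copy ColE1/pUC-type origin and also has an f1 origin for single-stranded DNA production. One NeoR/KanR gene (Tn5 aminoglycoside phosphotransferase) serves both hosts. A bacterial promoter expresses it for kanamycin selection, and the SV40 early promoter with the HSV TK polyadenylation signal expresses it in mammalian cells for G418 selection of stable lines. The short annotated fragments of ble, SV40 large T antigen and bGH poly(A) appear to be backbone remnants or partial matches rather than functional elements.

PLK4 is a serine/threonine kinase central to centriole duplication, and its overexpression can induce centrosome amplification. The double-tagged fusion allows PLK4 to be followed by fluorescence in cells and detected or immunoprecipitated through the FLAG epitope. This fits the associated study of PLK4 autophosphorylation and its role in centriole duplication.
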