Features (pLannotate 1.2.2; 17 found; start..end, strand, type, name):
      1..717     +  CDS            EGFP: EGFP is a basic (constitutively fluorescent) green fluorescent protein published in 1996, derived from Aequorea victoria. It is reported to be a rapidly-maturing weak dimer with moderate acid sensitivity.
    719..741     +  misc_feature   MCS (fragment): multiple cloning site
    748..3657    +  CDS            PLK4: PLK4_HUMAN - Also known as SAK, STK18. Experimental evidence at protein level: Swiss-Prot protein existence level 1. Serine/threonine-protein kinase that plays a central role in centriole duplication. Able to trigger procentriole formation on the surface of the parental centriole cylinder, leading to the recruitment of centriole biogenesis proteins such as SASS6, CENPJ/CPAP, CCP110, CEP135 and gamma-tubulin. When overexpressed, it is able to induce centrosome amplification through the simultaneous generation of multiple procentrioles adjoining each parental centriole during S phase. Phosphoryl
   3658..3681    +  misc_feature   MCS (fragment): multiple cloning site
   3685..3749    +  CDS            3xFLAG (fragment): three tandem FLAG® epitope tags, followed by an enterokinase cleavage site
   3773..3857    +  CDS            large T antigen (fragment): large T antigen from SV40 (simian virus 40)
   3880..4001    +  polyA_signal   SV40 poly(A) signal: SV40 polyadenylation signal
   4035..4463    -  rep_origin     f1 ori (sequence partly withheld): f1 bacteriophage origin of replication; arrow indicates direction of (+) strand synthesis
   4490..4594    +  promoter       AmpR promoter: bla
   4596..4953    +  promoter       SV40 promoter: SV40 enhancer and early promoter
   4988..5782    +  CDS            NeoR/KanR: aminoglycoside phosphotransferase from Tn5; aph(3')-II (or nptII); confers resistance to neomycin, kanamycin, and G418 (Geneticin®)
   5803..5955    +  CDS            ble (fragment): BLE_KLEPN - Experimental evidence at protein level: Swiss-Prot protein existence level 1. Binding protein with a strong affinity to the bleomycin family of antibiotics. Binds to CL990; an antimitotic-antibiotic compound. From Klebsiella pneumoniae.
   6014..6061    +  polyA_signal   HSV TK poly(A) signal: herpes simplex virus thymidine kinase polyadenylation signal (Cole and Stacy, 1985)
   6152..6168    -  polyA_signal   bGH poly(A) signal (fragment): bovine growth hormone polyadenylation signal
   6390..6978    +  rep_origin     ori: high-copy-number ColE1/pMB1/pBR322/pUC origin of replication
   7153..7456    +  enhancer       CMV enhancer: human cytomegalovirus immediate early enhancer
   7457..7660    +  promoter       CMV promoter: human cytomegalovirus (CMV) immediate early promoter
>Addgene plasmid #69837 | pEGFP-C3-PLK4-3xFLAG | depositor full sequence | sequence record 123876 | pEGFP-C3-PLK4-3xFLAG sequence 7704 bps
ATGGTGAGCAAGGGCGAGGAGCTGTTCACCGGGGTGGTGCCCATCCTGGTCGAGCTGGACGGCGACGTAA
ACGGCCACAAGTTCAGCGTGTCCGGCGAGGGCGAGGGCGATGCCACCTACGGCAAGCTGACCCTGAAGTT
CATCTGCACCACCGGCAAGCTGCCCGTGCCCTGGCCCACCCTCGTGACCACCCTGACCTACGGCGTGCAG
TGCTTCAGCCGCTACCCCGACCACATGAAGCAGCACGACTTCTTCAAGTCCGCCATGCCCGAAGGCTACG
TCCAGGAGCGCACCATCTTCTTCAAGGACGACGGCAACTACAAGACCCGCGCCGAGGTGAAGTTCGAGGG
CGACACCCTGGTGAACCGCATCGAGCTGAAGGGCATCGACTTCAAGGAGGACGGCAACATCCTGGGGCAC
AAGCTGGAGTACAACTACAACAGCCACAACGTCTATATCATGGCCGACAAGCAGAAGAACGGCATCAAGG
TGAACTTCAAGATCCGCCACAACATCGAGGACGGCAGCGTGCAGCTCGCCGACCACTACCAGCAGAACAC
CCCCATCGGCGACGGCCCCGTGCTGCTGCCCGACAACCACTACCTGAGCACCCAGTCCGCCCTGAGCAAA
GACCCCAACGAGAAGCGCGATCACATGGTCCTGCTGGAGTTCGTGACCGCCGCCGGGATCACTCTCGGCA
TGGACGAGCTGTACAAGTACTCAGATCTCGAGCTCAAGCTTGGTACCATGGCGACCTGCATCGGGGAGAA
GATCGAGGATTTTAAAGTTGGAAATCTGCTTGGTAAAGGATCATTTGCTGGTGTCTACAGAGCTGAGTCC
ATTCACACTGGTTTGGAAGTTGCAATCAAAATGATAGATAAGAAAGCCATGTACAAAGCAGGAATGGTAC
AGAGAGTCCAAAATGAGGTGAAAATACATTGCCAATTGAAACATCCTTCTATCTTGGAGCTTTATAACTA
TTTTGAAGATAGCAATTATGTGTATCTGGTATTAGAAATGTGCCATAATGGAGAAATGAACAGGTATCTA
AAGAATAGAGTGAAACCCTTCTCAGAAAATGAAGCTCGACACTTCATGCACCAGATCATCACAGGGATGT
TGTATCTTCATTCTCATGGTATACTACACCGGGACCTCACACTTTCTAACCTCCTACTGACTCGTAATAT
GAACATCAAGATTGCTGATTTTGGGCTGGCAACTCAACTGAAAATGCCACATGAAAAGCACTATACATTA
TGTGGAACTCCTAACTACATTTCACCAGAAATTGCCACTCGAAGTGCACATGGCCTTGAATCTGATGTTT
GGTCCCTGGGCTGTATGTTTTATACATTACTTATCGGGAGACCACCCTTCGACACTGACACAGTCAAGAA
CACATTAAATAAAGTAGTATTGGCAGATTATGAAATGCCATCTTTTTTGTCAATAGAGGCCAAGGACCTT
ATTCACCAGTTACTTCGTAGAAATCCAGCAGATCGTTTAAGTCTGTCTTCAGTATTGGACCATCCTTTTA
TGTCCCGAAATTCTTCAACAAAAAGTAAAGATTTAGGAACTGTGGAAGACTCAATTGATAGTGGGCATGC
CACAATTTCTACTGCAATTACAGCTTCTTCCAGTACCAGTATAAGTGGTAGTTTATTTGACAAAAGAAGA
CTTTTGATTGGTCAGCCACTCCCAAATAAAATGACTGTATTTCCAAAGAATAAAAGTTCAACTGATTTTT
CTTCTTCAGGAGATGGAAACAGTTTTTATACTCAGTGGGGAAATCAAGAAACCAGTAATAGTGGAAGGGG
AAGAGTAATTCAAGATGCAGAAGAAAGGCCACATTCTCGATACCTTCGTAGAGCTTATTCCTCTGATAGA
TCTGGCACTTCTAATAGTCAGTCTCAAGCAAAAACATATACAATGGAACGATGTCACTCAGCAGAAATGC
TTTCAGTGTCCAAAAGATCAGGAGGAGGTGAAAATGAAGAGAGGTACTCACCCACAGACAACAATGCCAA
CATTTTTAACTTCTTTAAAGAAAAGACATCCAGTAGTTCTGGATCTTTTGAAAGACCTGATAACAATCAA
GCACTCTCCAATCATCTTTGTCCAGGAAAAACTCCTTTTCCATTTGCAGACCCGACACCTCAGACTGAAA
CCGTACAACAGTGGTTTGGGAATCTGCAAATAAATGCTCATTTAAGAAAAACTACTGAATATGACAGCAT
CAGCCCAAACCGGGACTTCCAGGGCCATCCAGATTTGCAGAAGGACACATCAAAAAATGCCTGGACTGAT
ACAAAAGTCAAAAAGAACTCTGATGCTTCTGATAATGCACATTCTGTAAAACAGCAAAATACCATGAAAT
ATATGACTGCACTTCACAGTAAACCTGAGATAATCCAACAAGAATGTGTTTTTGGCTCAGATCCTCTTTC
TGAACAGAGCAAGACTAGGGGTATGGAGCCACCATGGGGTTATCAGAATCGTACATTAAGAAGCATTACA
TCTCCGTTGGTTGCTCACAGGTTAAAACCAATCAGACAGAAAACCAAAAAGGCTGTGGTGAGCATACTTG
ATTCAGAGGAGGTGTGTGTGGAGCTTGTAAAGGAGTATGCATCTCAAGAATATGTGAAAGAAGTTCTTCA
GATATCTAGTGATGGAAATACGATCACTATTTATTATCCAAATGGTGGTAGAGGTTTTCCTCTTGCTGAT
AGACCACCCTCACCTACTGACAACATCAGTAGGTACAGCTTTGACAATTTACCAGAAAAATACTGGCGAA
AATATCAATATGCTTCCAGGTTTGTACAGCTTGTAAGATCTAAATCTCCCAAAATCACTTATTTTACAAG
ATATGCTAAATGCATTTTGATGGAGAATTCTCCTGGTGCTGATTTTGAGGTTTGGTTTTATGATGGGGTA
AAAATACACAAAACAGAAGATTTCATTCAGGTGATTGAAAAGACAGGGAAGTCTTACACTTTAAAAAGTG
AAAGTGAAGTTAATAGCTTGAAAGAGGAGATAAAAATGTATATGGACCATGCTAATGAGGGTCATCGTAT
TTGTTTAGCACTGGAATCCATAATTTCAGAAGAGGAAAGGAAAACTAGGAGTGCTCCCTTTTTCCCAATA
ATCATAGGAAGAAAACCTGGTAGTACTAGTTCACCTAAGGCCTTATCACCTCCTCCTTCTGTGGACTCAA
ATTACCCAACGAGAGATAGAGCATCTTTCAACAGAATGGTCATGCATAGTGCTGCTTCTCCAACACAGGC
ACCAATCCTTAATCCCTCTATGGTTACAAATGAAGGACTTGGTCTTACAACTACAGCTTCTGGAACAGAC
ATCTCTTCTAATAGTCTAAAAGATTGTCTTCCTAAATCAGCACAACTTTTGAAATCTGTTTTTGTGAAAA
ATGTTGGTTGGGCTACACAGTTAACTAGTGGAGCTGTGTGGGTTCAGTTTAATGATGGGTCCCAGTTGGT
TGTGCAGGCAGGAGTGTCTTCTATCAGTTATACCTCACCAAATGGTCAAACAACTAGGTATGGAGAAAAT
GAAAAATTACCAGACTACATCAAACAGAAATTACAGTGTCTGTCTTCCATCCTTTTGATGTTTTCTAATC
CGACTCCTAATTTTCATAAGCTTCGAATTCTGCAGTCGACGATGGACTACAAAGACCATGACGGTGATTA
TAAAGATCATGATATCGATTACAAGGATGACGATGACAAAGGATCCACCGGATCTAGATAACTGATCATA
ATCAGCCATACCACATTTGTAGAGGTTTTACTTGCTTTAAAAAACCTCCCACACCTCCCCCTGAACCTGA
AACATAAAATGAATGCAATTGTTGTTGTTAACTTGTTTATTGCAGCTTATAATGGTTACAAATAAAGCAA
TAGCATCACAAATTTCACAAATAAAGCATTTTTTTCACTGCATTCTAGTTGTGGTTTGTCCAAACTCATC
AATGTATCTTAACGCGTAAATTGTAAGCGTTAATATTTTGTTAAAATTCGCGTTAAATTTTTGTTAAATC
AGCTCATTTTTTAACCAATAGGCCGAAATCGGCAAAATCCCTTATAAATCAAAAGAATAGACCGAGATAG
GGT
[37 nt withheld, positions 4134-4170]
AAAGAACGTGGACTCCAACGTCAAAGG
[49 nt withheld, positions 4198-4246]
T
[91 nt withheld, positions 4248-4338]
G
[124 nt withheld, positions 4340-4463]
CAGGTGGCACTTTTCGGGGAAATGTGCGCGGAACCCCTATTTGTTTATTTTTCTAAATACATTCAAATAT
GTATCCGCTCATGAGACAATAACCCTGATAAATGCTTCAATAATATTGAAAAAGGAAGAGTCCTGAGGCG
GAAAGAACCAGCTGTGGAATGTGTGTCAGTTAGGGTGTGGAAAGTCCCCAGGCTCCCCAGCAGGCAGAAG
TATGCAAAGCATGCATCTCAATTAGTCAGCAACCAGGTGTGGAAAGTCCCCAGGCTCCCCAGCAGGCAGA
AGTATGCAAAGCATGCATCTCAATTAGTCAGCAACCATAGTCCCGCCCCTAACTCCGCCCATCCCGCCCC
TAACTCCGCCCAGTTCCGCCCATTCTCCGCCCCATGGCTGACTAATTTTTTTTATTTATGCAGAGGCCGA
GGCCGCCTCGGCCTCTGAGCTATTCCAGAAGTAGTGAGGAGGCTTTTTTGGAGGCCTAGGCTTTTGCAAA
GATCGATCAAGAGACAGGATGAGGATCGTTTCGCATGATTGAACAAGATGGATTGCACGCAGGTTCTCCG
GCCGCTTGGGTGGAGAGGCTATTCGGCTATGACTGGGCACAACAGACAATCGGCTGCTCTGATGCCGCCG
TGTTCCGGCTGTCAGCGCAGGGGCGCCCGGTTCTTTTTGTCAAGACCGACCTGTCCGGTGCCCTGAATGA
ACTGCAAGACGAGGCAGCGCGGCTATCGTGGCTGGCCACGACGGGCGTTCCTTGCGCAGCTGTGCTCGAC
GTTGTCACTGAAGCGGGAAGGGACTGGCTGCTATTGGGCGAAGTGCCGGGGCAGGATCTCCTGTCATCTC
ACCTTGCTCCTGCCGAGAAAGTATCCATCATGGCTGATGCAATGCGGCGGCTGCATACGCTTGATCCGGC
TACCTGCCCATTCGACCACCAAGCGAAACATCGCATCGAGCGAGCACGTACTCGGATGGAAGCCGGTCTT
GTCGATCAGGATGATCTGGACGAAGAGCATCAGGGGCTCGCGCCAGCCGAACTGTTCGCCAGGCTCAAGG
CGAGCATGCCCGACGGCGAGGATCTCGTCGTGACCCATGGCGATGCCTGCTTGCCGAATATCATGGTGGA
AAATGGCCGCTTTTCTGGATTCATCGACTGTGGCCGGCTGGGTGTGGCGGACCGCTATCAGGACATAGCG
TTGGCTACCCGTGATATTGCTGAAGAGCTTGGCGGCGAATGGGCTGACCGCTTCCTCGTGCTTTACGGTA
TCGCCGCTCCCGATTCGCAGCGCATCGCCTTCTATCGCCTTCTTGACGAGTTCTTCTGAGCGGGACTCTG
GGGTTCGAAATGACCGACCAAGCGACGCCCAACCTGCCATCACGAGATTTCGATTCCACCGCCGCCTTCT
ATGAAAGGTTGGGCTTCGGAATCGTTTTCCGGGACGCCGGCTGGATGATCCTCCAGCGCGGGGATCTCAT
GCTGGAGTTCTTCGCCCACCCTAGGGGGAGGCTAACTGAAACACGGAAGGAGACAATACCGGAAGGAACC
CGCGCTATGACGGCAATAAAAAGACAGAATAAAACGCACGGTGTTGGGTCGTTTGTTCATAAACGCGGGG
TTCGGTCCCAGGGCTGGCACTCTGTCGATACCCCACCGAGACCCCATTGGGGCCAATACGCCCGCGTTTC
TTCCTTTTCCCCACCCCACCCCCCAAGTTCGGGTGAAGGCCCAGGGCTCGCAGCCAACGTCGGGGCGGCA
GGCCCTGCCATAGCCTCAGGTTACTCATATATACTTTAGATTGATTTAAAACTTCATTTTTAATTTAAAA
GGATCTAGGTGAAGATCCTTTTTGATAATCTCATGACCAAAATCCCTTAACGTGAGTTTTCGTTCCACTG
AGCGTCAGACCCCGTAGAAAAGATCAAAGGATCTTCTTGAGATCCTTTTTTTCTGCGCGTAATCTGCTGC
TTGCAAACAAAAAAACCACCGCTACCAGCGGTGGTTTGTTTGCCGGATCAAGAGCTACCAACTCTTTTTC
CGAAGGTAACTGGCTTCAGCAGAGCGCAGATACCAAATACTGTCCTTCTAGTGTAGCCGTAGTTAGGCCA
CCACTTCAAGAACTCTGTAGCACCGCCTACATACCTCGCTCTGCTAATCCTGTTACCAGTGGCTGCTGCC
AGTGGCGATAAGTCGTGTCTTACCGGGTTGGACTCAAGACGATAGTTACCGGATAAGGCGCAGCGGTCGG
GCTGAACGGGGGGTTCGTGCACACAGCCCAGCTTGGAGCGAACGACCTACACCGAACTGAGATACCTACA
GCGTGAGCTATGAGAAAGCGCCACGCTTCCCGAAGGGAGAAAGGCGGACAGGTATCCGGTAAGCGGCAGG
GTCGGAACAGGAGAGCGCACGAGGGAGCTTCCAGGGGGAAACGCCTGGTATCTTTATAGTCCTGTCGGGT
TTCGCCACCTCTGACTTGAGCGTCGATTTTTGTGATGCTCGTCAGGGGGGCGGAGCCTATGGAAAAACGC
CAGCAACGCGGCCTTTTTACGGTTCCTGGCCTTTTGCTGGCCTTTTGCTCACATGTTCTTTCCTGCGTTA
TCCCCTGATTCTGTGGATAACCGTATTACCGCCATGCATTAGTTATTAATAGTAATCAATTACGGGGTCA
TTAGTTCATAGCCCATATATGGAGTTCCGCGTTACATAACTTACGGTAAATGGCCCGCCTGGCTGACCGC
CCAACGACCCCCGCCCATTGACGTCAATAATGACGTATGTTCCCATAGTAACGCCAATAGGGACTTTCCA
TTGACGTCAATGGGTGGAGTATTTACGGTAAACTGCCCACTTGGCAGTACATCAAGTGTATCATATGCCA
AGTACGCCCCCTATTGACGTCAATGACGGTAAATGGCCCGCCTGGCATTATGCCCAGTACATGACCTTAT
GGGACTTTCCTACTTGGCAGTACATCTACGTATTAGTCATCGCTATTACCATGGTGATGCGGTTTTGGCA
GTACATCAATGGGCGTGGATAGCGGTTTGACTCACGGGGATTTCCAAGTCTCCACCCCATTGACGTCAAT
GGGAGTTTGTTTTGGCACCAAAATCAACGGGACTTTCCAAAATGTCGTAACAACTCCGCCCCATTGACGC
AAATGGGCGGTAGGCGTGTACGGTGGGAGGTCTATATAAGCAGAGCTGGTTTAGTGAACCGTCAGATCCG
CTAGCGCTACCGGTCGCCACC
