>Addgene plasmid #69837 | pEGFP-C3-PLK4-3xFLAG | addgene partial sequence | sequence record 127638 | CMV-d2eGFP-F 5'-TATATCATGGCCGACAAGC-3'
ATCCGCCACAACATCGAGGACGGCAGCGTGCAGCTCGCCGACCACTACCAGCAGAACACCCCCATCGGCG
ACGGCCCCGTGCTGCTGCCCGACAACCACTACCTGAGCACCCAGTCCGCCCTGAGCAAAGACCCCAACGA
GAAGCGCGATCACATGGTCCTGCTGGAGTTCGTGACCGCCGCCGGGATCACTCTCGGCATGGACGAGCTG
TACAAGTACTCAGATCTCGAGCTCAAGCTTGGTACCATGGCGACCTGCATCGGGGAGAAGATCGAGGATT
TTAAAGTTGGAAATCTGCTTGGTAAAGGATCATTTGCTGGTGTCTACAGAGCTGAGTCCATTCACACTGG
TTTGGAAGTTGCAATCAAAATGATAGATAAGAAAGCCATGTACAAAGCAGGAATGGTACAGAGAGTCCAA
AATGAGGTGAAAATACATTGCCAATTGAAACATCCTTCTATCTTGGAGCTTTATAACTATTTTGAAGATA
GCAATTATGTGTATCTGGTATTAGAAATGTGCCATAATGGAGAAATGAACAGGTATCTAAAGAATAGAGT
GAAACCCTTCTCAGAAAATGAAGCTCGACACTTCATGCACCAGATCATCACAGGGATGTTGTATCTTCAT
TCTCATGGTATACTACACCGGGACCTCACACTTTCTAACCTCCTACTGACTCGTAATATGAACATCAAGA
TTGCTGATTTTGGGCTGGCAACTCAACTGAAAATGCCACATGAAAAGCACTATACATTATGTGGAACTCC
TAACTACATTTCACCAGAAATTGCCACTCGAAGTGCACATGGCCTT
