>Addgene plasmid #69837 | pEGFP-C3-PLK4-3xFLAG | addgene partial sequence | sequence record 127639 | SV40pA-R 5'-GAAATTTGTGATGCTATTGC-3'
TTAACAACAACAATTGCATTCATTTTATGTTTCAGGTTCAGGGGGAGGTGTGGGAGGTTTTTTAAAGCAA
GTAAAACCTCTACAAATGTGGTATGGCTGATTATGATCAGTTATCTAGATCCGGTGGATCCTTTGTCATC
GTCATCCTTGTAATCGATATCATGATCTTTATAATCACCGTCATGGTCTTTGTAGTCCATCGTCGACTGC
AGAATTCGAAGCTTATGAAAATTAGGAGTCGGATTAGAAAACATCAAAAGGATGGAAGACAGACACTGTA
ATTTCTGTTTGATGTAGTCTGGTAATTTTTCATTTTCTCCATACCTAGTTGTTTGACCATTTGGTGAGGT
ATAACTGATAGAAGACACTCCTGCCTGCACAACCAACTGGGACCCATCATTAAACTGAACCCACACAGCT
CCACTAGTTAACTGTGTAGCCCAACCAACATTTTTCACAAAAACAGATTTCAAAAGTTGTGCTGATTTAG
GAAGACAATCTTTTAGACTATTAGAAGAGATGTCTGTTCCAGAAGCTGTAGTTGTAAGACCAAGTCCTTC
ATTTGTAACCATAGAGGGATTAAGGATTGGTGCCTGTGTTGGAGAAGCAGCACTATGCATGACCATTCTG
TTGAAAGATGCTCTATCTCTCGTTGGGTAATTTGAGTCCACAGAAGGAGGAGGTGATAAGGCCTTAGGTG
AACTAGTACTACCAGGTTTTCTTCCTATGATTATTGGGAAAAAGGGAGCACTCCTAGTTTTCCTTTCCTC
TTCTGAAATTATGGATTCCAGTGCTAAACAAATACGATGACCCTCATTAGCATGGTCCATATACATTT
